Addgene plasmid #166018: R619-M67-303: CMV51p> SARS-CoV-2 S-RBD(319-541)-His6
Purpose: mammalian expression of SARS-CoV-2 spike receptor-binding domain (RBD)
Depositing lab: Dominic Esposito. Depositing organization: National Cancer Institute (NCI). Publication: Improved production of SARS-CoV-2 spike receptor-binding domain (RBD) for serology assays. Mehalko J, Drew M, Snead K, Denson JP, Wall V, Taylor T, Sadtler K, Messing S, Gillette W, Esposito D. Protein Expr Purif. 2021 Mar;179:105802. doi: 10.1016/j.pep.2020.105802. Epub 2020 Nov 25. PubMed 33248226.
Backbone
  Vector backbone: pDest-303
  Vector type: Mammalian Expression
  Selectable markers: Neomycin (select with G418)
Growth in bacteria
  Bacterial resistance: Ampicillin, 100 μg/mL
  Growth temperature: 37°C
  Growth strain: DH5alpha
  Copy number: High Copy
Gene/Insert
  Gene/Insert name: SARS-CoV-2 RBD
  Species: Other
  Entrez Gene: S (a.k.a. GU280_gp02, spike glycoprotein)
  Promoter: CMV51
  Tag / fusion protein: His6 (C terminal on insert)
  Cloning method: Gateway Cloning
Terms and licenses: Academic/Nonprofit Terms; Industry Terms: Not Available to Industry
Depositor comments: DNA sequence optimized for mammalian expression
How to cite: R619-M67-303: CMV51p> SARS-CoV-2 S-RBD(319-541)-His6 was a gift from Dominic Esposito (Addgene plasmid # 166018 ; http://n2t.net/addgene:166018 ; RRID:Addgene_166018)
