[The description below was written by a language model from this plasmid's Addgene catalogue record and pLannotate feature annotations shown in this document.]
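Description:
R619-M67-303 is a mammalian expression plasmid built by Gateway recombination into the pDest-303 destination backbone, designed to produce the receptor-binding domain (RBD) of the SARS-CoV-2 spike glycoprotein. The insert encodes spike residues 319–541 with a C-terminal His6 tag for affinity purification, and the depositor notes that the coding sequence was optimized for mammalian expression. Transcription is driven by a promoter recorded as CMV51, which the feature annotation detects as the human cytomegalovirus immediate-early enhancer and promoter, and is terminated by the bovine growth hormone polyadenylation signal. Residual Gateway recombination sites (an attB4 site upstream of the promoter and att-derived sequences flanking the coding region) indicate that the promoter and the open reading frame were brought in as separate modules in a multisite assembly. The record does not describe a secretion signal, so how the RBD is routed for export is not stated here.

In E. coli the plasmid is maintained through a high-copy ColE1/pUC-type origin and selected with ampicillin via the β-lactamase gene; an f1 origin is also present. For mammalian cells, an SV40 early promoter drives the neomycin phosphotransferase gene with an SV40 polyadenylation signal, allowing G418 selection of stable transfectants. The backbone also carries the Epstein-Barr virus oriP element, which supports episomal replication and retention in cells that express EBNA1, a feature often exploited to boost yields in transient expression. Minor annotated elements such as the SP6 promoter, lac promoter/operator remnants and a partial ble fragment appear to be backbone carry-over. The associated publication concerns improved production of recombinant RBD for serology assays, which is the intended use.
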