Features (pLannotate 1.2.2; 23 found; start..end, strand, type, name):
    204..1993    -  rep_origin     oriP: Epstein-Barr virus oriP replication origin (Yates et al., 2000)
   2014..2066    -  misc_feature   bom (fragment): basis of mobility region from pBR322
   2199..2219    +  protein_bind   attB4: mutant version of attB; core recombination site for the Gateway® BP reaction BP Clonase™
   2230..2533    +  enhancer       CMV enhancer: human cytomegalovirus immediate early enhancer
   2535..2734    +  promoter       CMV promoter: human cytomegalovirus (CMV) immediate early promoter
   2804..2821    +  protein_bind   attL1 (fragment): mutant version of attL; recombination site for the Gateway® LR reaction LR Clonase™
   2863..3540    +  CDS            S (fragment): SPIKE_SARS2 - Experimental evidence at protein level: Swiss-Prot protein existence level 1. [Spike glycoprotein]: May down-regulate host tetherin (BST2) by lysosomal degradation, thereby counteracting its antiviral activity. From Severe acute respiratory syndrome coronavirus 2 (2019-nCoV) (SARS-CoV-2).
   3566..3583    -  protein_bind   attL2 (fragment): mutant version of attL; recombination site for the Gateway® LR reaction LR Clonase™
   3646..3664    -  promoter       SP6 promoter: promoter for bacteriophage SP6 RNA polymerase
   3690..3914    +  polyA_signal   bGH poly(A) signal: bovine growth hormone polyadenylation signal
   3918..3939    +  promoter       SV40 promoter (fragment): SV40 enhancer and early promoter
   3960..4388    +  rep_origin     f1 ori (sequence partly withheld): f1 bacteriophage origin of replication; arrow indicates direction of (+) strand synthesis
   4402..4731    +  promoter       SV40 promoter: SV40 enhancer and early promoter
   4798..5589    +  CDS            neo: KKA2_KLEPN - Also known as kan, nptII. Experimental evidence at protein level: Swiss-Prot protein existence level 1. Resistance to kanamycin, neomycin, paromomycin, ribostamycin, butirosin and gentamicin B. From Klebsiella pneumoniae.
   5613..5771    +  CDS            ble (fragment): BLE_KLEPN - Experimental evidence at protein level: Swiss-Prot protein existence level 1. Binding protein with a strong affinity to the bleomycin family of antibiotics. Binds to CL990; an antimitotic-antibiotic compound. From Klebsiella pneumoniae.
   5766..5887    +  polyA_signal   SV40 poly(A) signal: SV40 polyadenylation signal
   5960..5976    -  protein_bind   lac operator: The lac repressor binds to the lac operator to inhibit transcription in E. coli. This inhibition can be relieved by adding lactose or isopropyl-β-D-thiogalactopyranoside (IPTG). lac repressor encoded by lacI
   5984..6014    -  promoter       lac promoter: promoter for the E. coli lac operon
   6029..6050    -  protein_bind   CAP binding site: CAP binding activates transcription in the presence of cAMP. E. coli catabolite activator protein
   6063..6155    -  CDS            lacI (fragment): lac repressor; lacI; The lac repressor binds to the lac operator to inhibit transcription in E. coli. This inhibition can be relieved by adding lactose or isopropyl-β-D-thiogalactopyranoside (IPTG).
   6338..6926    -  rep_origin     ori: high-copy-number ColE1/pMB1/pBR322/pUC origin of replication
   7097..7957    -  CDS            AmpR: β-lactamase; bla; confers resistance to ampicillin, carbenicillin, and related antibiotics
   7958..8062    -  promoter       AmpR promoter: bla
>Addgene plasmid #166018 | R619-M67-303: CMV51p> SARS-CoV-2 S-RBD(319-541)-His6 | addgene full sequence | sequence record 327083 | Addgene NGS Result
GACGGATCGGGAGATCCGCCTTTATGTGTAACTCTTGGCTGAAGCTCTTACACCAATGCTGGGGGACATG
TACCTCCCAGGGGCCCAGGAAGACTACGGGAGGCTACACCAACGTCAATCAGAGGGGCCTGTGTAGCTAC
CGATAAGCGGACCCTCAAGAGGGCATTAGCAATAGTGTTTATAAGGCCCCCTTGTTAACCCTAAACGGGT
AGCATATGCTTCCCGGGTAGTAGTATATACTATCCAGACTAACCCTAATTCAATAGCATATGTTACCCAA
CGGGAAGCATATGCTATCGAATTAGGGTTAGTAAAAGGGTCCTAAGGAACAGCGATATCTCCCACCCCAT
GAGCTGTCACGGTTTTATTTACATGGGGTCAGGATTCCACGAGGGTAGTGAACCATTTTAGTCACAAGGG
CAGTGGCTGAAGATCAAGGAGCGGGCAGTGAACTCTCCTGAATCTTCGCCTGCTTCTTCATTCTCCTTCG
TTTAGCTAATAGAATAACTGCTGAGTTGTGAACAGTAAGGTGTATGTGAGGTGCTCGAAAACAAGGTTTC
AGGTGACGCCCCCAGAATAAAATTTGGACGGGGGGTTCAGTGGTGGCATTGTGCTATGACACCAATATAA
CCCTCACAAACCCCTTGGGCAATAAATACTAGTGTAGGAATGAAACATTCTGAATATCTTTAACAATAGA
AATCCATGGGGTGGGGACAAGCCGTAAAGACTGGATGTCCATCTCACACGAATTTATGGCTATGGGCAAC
ACATAATCCTAGTGCAATATGATACTGGGGTTATTAAGATGTGTCCCAGGCAGGGACCAAGACAGGTGAA
CCATGTTGTTACACTCTATTTGTAACAAGGGGAAAGAGAGTGGACGCCGACAGCAGCGGACTCCACTGGT
TGTCTCTAACACCCCCGAAAATTAAACGGGGCTCCACGCCAATGGGGCCCATAAACAAAGACAAGTGGCC
ACTCTTTTTTTTGAAATTGTGGAGTGGGGGCACGCGTCAGCCCCCACACGCCGCCCTGCGGTTTTGGACT
GTAAAATAAGGGTGTAATAACTTGGCTGATTGTAACCCCGCTAACCACTGCGGTCAAACCACTTGCCCAC
AAAACCACTAATGGCACCCCGGGGAATACCTGCATAAGTAGGTGGGCGGGCCAAGATAGGGGCGCGATTG
CTGCGATCTGGAGGACAAATTACACACACTTGCGCCTGAGCGCCAAGCACAGGGTTGTTGGTCCTCATAT
TCACGAGGTCGCTGAGAGCACGGTGGGCTAATGTTGCCATGGGTAGCATATACTACCCAAATATCTGGAT
AGCATATGCTATCCTAATCTATATCTGGGTAGCATAGGCTATCCTAATCTATATCTGGGTAGCATATGCT
ATCCTAATCTATATCTGGGTAGTATATGCTATCCTAATTTATATCTGGGTAGCATAGGCTATCCTAATCT
ATATCTGGGTAGCATATGCTATCCTAATCTATATCTGGGTAGTATATGCTATCCTAATCTGTATCCGGGT
AGCATATGCTATCCTAATAGAGATTAGGGTAGTATATGCTATCCTAATTTATATCTGGGTAGCATATACT
ACCCAAATATCTGGATAGCATATGCTATCCTAATCTATATCTGGGTAGCATATGCTATCCTAATCTATAT
CTGGGTAGCATAGGCTATCCTAATCTATATCTGGGTAGCATATGCTATCCTAATCTATATCTGGGTAGTA
TATGCTATCCTAATTTATATCTGGGTAGCATAGGCTATCCTAATCTATATCTGGGTAGCATATGCTATCC
TAATCTATATCTGGGTAGTATATGCTATCCTAATCTGTATCCGGGTAGCATATGCTATCCTCATGCATAT
ACAGTCAGCATATGATACCCAGTAGTAGAGTGGGAGTGCTATCCTTTGCATATGCCGCCACCTCCCAAGG
GGGCGTGAATTTTCGCTGCTTGTCCTTTTCCTGCTGGGGATCTCCCGATCCCCTATGGTGCACTCTCAGT
ACAATCTGCTCTGATGCCGCATAGTTAAGCCAGTATCTGCTCCCTGCTTGTGTGTTGGAGGTCGCTGAGT
AGTGCGCGAGCAAAATTTAAGCTACAACAAGGCAAGGCTTGACCGACAATTGCATGAAGAATCTGCTTAG
GGTTAGGCGTTTTGCGCTGCTTCGATCACAACTTTGTATAGAAAAGTTGGCCCTGCAGGCGTTACATAAC
TTACGGTAAATGGCCCGCCTGGCTGACCGCCCAACGACCCCCGCCCATTGACGTCAATAATGACGTATGT
TCCCATAGTAACGCCAATAGGGACTTTCCATTGACGTCAATGGGTGGAGTATTTACGGTAAACTGCCCAC
TTGGCAGTACATCAAGTGTATCATATGCCAAGTCCGCCCCCTATTGACGTCAATGACGGTAAATGGCCCG
CCTGGCATTATGCCCAGTACATGACCTTACGGGACTTTCCTACTTGGCAGTACATCTACGTATTAGTCAT
CGCTATTACCATGGTGATGCGGTTTTGGCAGTACACCAATGGGCGTGGATAGCGGTTTGACTCACGGGGA
TTTCCAAGTCTCCACCCCATTGACGTCAATGGGAGTTTGTTTTGGCACCAAAATCAACGGGACTTTCCAA
AATGTCGTAATAACCCCGCCCCGTTGACGCAAATGGGCGGTAGGCGTGTACGGTGGGAGGTCTATATAAG
CAGAGCTCGTTTAGTGAACCGTCAGATCGCCTGGAGACGCCATCCACGCTGTTTTGACCTCCATAGAAGA
CAACAACTTTGTACAAAAAAGTTGGCACCATGTTCGTGTTTCTCGTCCTGCTGCCACTCGTGTCCAGCCA
GAGGGTGCAGCCGACCGAATCCATCGTGCGCTTCCCTAACATCACCAATCTGTGCCCGTTCGGGGAGGTG
TTCAACGCTACCCGGTTCGCCTCGGTCTACGCCTGGAACCGGAAGCGGATTTCCAACTGCGTCGCGGACT
ACTCAGTGTTGTACAACTCCGCCTCTTTTTCCACTTTCAAATGCTACGGGGTGTCGCCCACAAAGCTGAA
TGATCTGTGCTTTACCAACGTGTACGCCGACTCGTTCGTGATCAGAGGAGATGAGGTCCGGCAGATTGCA
CCTGGCCAGACCGGAAAGATCGCGGATTACAACTATAAGCTGCCCGACGACTTCACCGGCTGCGTGATTG
CTTGGAACTCCAACAACCTGGACAGCAAAGTCGGCGGAAACTACAACTACCTGTACCGGCTGTTCCGCAA
GTCCAACCTGAAGCCGTTCGAGCGGGACATCTCCACGGAAATCTACCAGGCCGGATCGACCCCATGCAAC
GGCGTGGAGGGGTTCAACTGTTATTTCCCCTTGCAATCCTACGGATTCCAGCCAACTAATGGGGTCGGCT
ACCAGCCTTACCGCGTGGTGGTGCTTTCGTTTGAACTGCTCCATGCACCCGCCACTGTGTGCGGCCCGAA
GAAGTCCACCAATCTGGTCAAGAACAAATGCGTGAACTTCCACCATCATCACCACCACTAATCAACTTTC
TTGTACAAAGTTGTGAAATTCTGCAGATATCCATCACACTGGCGGCCGCTCGAGCATGCATCTAGAGGGC
CCTATTCTATAGTGTCACCTAAATGCTAGAGCTCGCTGATCAGCCTCGACTGTGCCTTCTAGTTGCCAGC
CATCTGTTGTTTGCCCCTCCCCCGTGCCTTCCTTGACCCTGGAAGGTGCCACTCCCACTGTCCTTTCCTA
ATAAAATGAGGAAATTGCATCGCATTGTCTGAGTAGGTGTCATTCTATTCTGGGGGGTGGGGTGGGGCAG
GACAGCAAGGGGGAGGATTGGGAAGACAATAGCAGGCATGCTGGGGATGCGGTGGGCTCTATGGCTTCTG
AGGCGGAAAGAACCAGCTGGGGCTCTAGGGGGTATCCCC
[124 nt withheld, positions 3960-4083]
C
[91 nt withheld, positions 4085-4175]
A
[49 nt withheld, positions 4177-4225]
CCTTTGACGTTGGAGTCCACGTTCTTT
[37 nt withheld, positions 4253-4289]
ACCCTATCTCGGTCTATTCTTTTGATTTATAAGGGATTTTGCCGATTTCGGCCTATTGGTTAAAAAATGA
GCTGATTTAACAAAAATTTAACGCGAATTAATTCTGTGGAATGTGTGTCAGTTAGGGTGTGGAAAGTCCC
CAGGCTCCCCAGCAGGCAGAAGTATGCAAAGCATGCATCTCAATTAGTCAGCAACCAGGTGTGGAAAGTC
CCTAGGCTCCCCAGCAGGCAGAAGTATGCAAAGCATGCATCTCAATTAGTCAGCAACCATAGTCCCGCCC
CTAACTCCGCCCATCCCGCCCCTAACTCCGCCCAGTTCCGCCCATTCTCCGCCCCATGGCTGACTAATTT
TTTTTATTTATGCAGAGGCCGAGGCCGCCTCTGCCTCTGAGCTATTCCAGAAGTAGTGAGGAGGCTTTTT
TGGAGGCCTAGGCTTTTGCAAAAAGCTCCCGGGAGCTTGTATATCCATTTTCGGATCTGATCAAGAGACA
GGATGAGGATCGTTTCGCATGATTGAACAAGATGGATTGCACGCAGGTTCTCCGGCCGCTTGGGTGGAGA
GGCTATTCGGCTATGACTGGGCACAACAGACAATCGGCTGCTCTGATGCCGCCGTGTTCCGGCTGTCAGC
GCAGGGGCGCCCGGTTCTTTTTGTCAAGACCGACCTGTCCGGTGCCCTGAATGAACTGCAGGACGAGGCA
GCGCGGCTATCGTGGCTGGCCACGACGGGCGTTCCTTGCGCAGCTGTGCTCGACGTTGTCACTGAAGCGG
GAAGGGACTGGCTGCTATTGGGCGAAGTGCCGGGGCAGGATCTCCTGTCATCTCACCTTGCTCCTGCCGA
GAAAGTATCCATCATGGCTGATGCAATGCGGCGGCTGCATACGCTTGATCCGGCTACCTGCCCATTCGAC
CACCAAGCGAAACATCGCATCGAGCGAGCACGTACTCGGATGGAAGCCGGTCTTGTCGATCAGGATGATC
TGGACGAAGAGCATCAGGGGCTCGCGCCAGCCGAACTGTTCGCCAGGCTCAAGGCGCGCATGCCCGACGG
CGAGGATCTCGTCGTGACCCATGGCGATGCCTGCTTGCCGAATATCATGGTGGAAAATGGCCGCTTTTCT
GGATTCATCGACTGTGGCCGGCTGGGTGTGGCGGACCGCTATCAGGACATAGCGTTGGCTACCCGTGATA
TTGCTGAAGAGCTTGGCGGCGAATGGGCTGACCGCTTCCTCGTGCTTTACGGTATCGCCGCTCCCGATTC
GCAGCGCATCGCCTTCTATCGCCTTCTTGACGAGTTCTTCTGAGCGGGACTCTGGGGTTCGAAATGACCG
ACCAAGCGACGCCCAACCTGCCATCACGAGATTTCGATTCCACCGCCGCCTTCTATGAAAGGTTGGGCTT
CGGAATCGTTTTCCGGGACGCCGGCTGGATGATCCTCCAGCGCGGGGATCTCATGCTGGAGTTCTTCGCC
CACCCCAACTTGTTTATTGCAGCTTATAATGGTTACAAATAAAGCAATAGCATCACAAATTTCACAAATA
AAGCATTTTTTTCACTGCATTCTAGTTGTGGTTTGTCCAAACTCATCAATGTATCTTATCATGTCTGTAT
ACCGTCGACCTCTAGCTAGAGCTTGGCGTAATCATGGTCATAGCTGTTTCCTGTGTGAAATTGTTATCCG
CTCACAATTCCACACAACATACGAGCCGGAAGCATAAAGTGTAAAGCCTGGGGTGCCTAATGAGTGAGCT
AACTCACATTAATTGCGTTGCGCTCACTGCCCGCTTTCCAGTCGGGAAACCTGTCGTGCCAGCTGCATTA
ATGAATCGGCCAACGCGCGGGGAGAGGCGGTTTGCGTATTGGGCGCTCTTCCGCTTCCTCGCTCACTGAC
TCGCTGCGCTCGGTCGTTCGGCTGCGGCGAGCGGTATCAGCTCACTCAAAGGCGGTAATACGGTTATCCA
CAGAATCAGGGGATAACGCAGGAAAGAACATGTGAGCAAAAGGCCAGCAAAAGGCCAGGAACCGTAAAAA
GGCCGCGTTGCTGGCGTTTTTCCATAGGCTCCGCCCCCCTGACGAGCATCACAAAAATCGACGCTCAAGT
CAGAGGTGGCGAAACCCGACAGGACTATAAAGATACCAGGCGTTTCCCCCTGGAAGCTCCCTCGTGCGCT
CTCCTGTTCCGACCCTGCCGCTTACCGGATACCTGTCCGCCTTTCTCCCTTCGGGAAGCGTGGCGCTTTC
TCATAGCTCACGCTGTAGGTATCTCAGTTCGGTGTAGGTCGTTCGCTCCAAGCTGGGCTGTGTGCACGAA
CCCCCCGTTCAGCCCGACCGCTGCGCCTTATCCGGTAACTATCGTCTTGAGTCCAACCCGGTAAGACACG
ACTTATCGCCACTGGCAGCAGCCACTGGTAACAGGATTAGCAGAGCGAGGTATGTAGGCGGTGCTACAGA
GTTCTTGAAGTGGTGGCCTAACTACGGCTACACTAGAAGAACAGTATTTGGTATCTGCGCTCTGCTGAAG
CCAGTTACCTTCGGAAAAAGAGTTGGTAGCTCTTGATCCGGCAAACAAACCACCGCTGGTAGCGGTGGTT
TTTTTGTTTGCAAGCAGCAGATTACGCGCAGAAAAAAAGGATCTCAAGAAGATCCTTTGATCTTTTCTAC
GGGGTCTGACGCTCAGTGGAACGAAAACTCACGTTAAGGGATTTTGGTCATGAGATTATCAAAAAGGATC
TTCACCTAGATCCTTTTAAATTAAAAATGAAGTTTTAAATCAATCTAAAGTATATATGAGTAAACTTGGT
CTGACAGTTACCAATGCTTAATCAGTGAGGCACCTATCTCAGCGATCTGTCTATTTCGTTCATCCATAGT
TGCCTGACTCCCCGTCGTGTAGATAACTACGATACGGGAGGGCTTACCATCTGGCCCCAGTGCTGCAATG
ATACCGCGAGACCCACGCTCACCGGCTCCAGATTTATCAGCAATAAACCAGCCAGCCGGAAGGGCCGAGC
GCAGAAGTGGTCCTGCAACTTTATCCGCCTCCATCCAGTCTATTAATTGTTGCCGGGAAGCTAGAGTAAG
TAGTTCGCCAGTTAATAGTTTGCGCAACGTTGTTGCCATTGCTACAGGCATCGTGGTGTCACGCTCGTCG
TTTGGTATGGCTTCATTCAGCTCCGGTTCCCAACGATCAAGGCGAGTTACATGATCCCCCATGTTGTGCA
AAAAAGCGGTTAGCTCCTTCGGTCCTCCGATCGTTGTCAGAAGTAAGTTGGCCGCAGTGTTATCACTCAT
GGTTATGGCAGCACTGCATAATTCTCTTACTGTCATGCCATCCGTAAGATGCTTTTCTGTGACTGGTGAG
TACTCAACCAAGTCATTCTGAGAATAGTGTATGCGGCGACCGAGTTGCTCTTGCCCGGCGTCAATACGGG
ATAATACCGCGCCACATAGCAGAACTTTAAAAGTGCTCATCATTGGAAAACGTTCTTCGGGGCGAAAACT
CTCAAGGATCTTACCGCTGTTGAGATCCAGTTCGATGTAACCCACTCGTGCACCCAACTGATCTTCAGCA
TCTTTTACTTTCACCAGCGTTTCTGGGTGAGCAAAAACAGGAAGGCAAAATGCCGCAAAAAAGGGAATAA
GGGCGACACGGAAATGTTGAATACTCATACTCTTCCTTTTTCAATATTATTGAAGCATTTATCAGGGTTA
TTGTCTCATGAGCGGATACATATTTGAATGTATTTAGAAAAATAAACAAATAGGGGTTCCGCGCACATTT
CCCCGAAAAGTGCCACCTGACGTC
